Addgene plasmid #183485: pNCS-Clover4-LUMABS-HIV
Purpose: To express the Clover4-LUMABS-HIV sensor for Acquired Immunodeficiency Virus antibody dection.
Depositing lab: Jun Chu & Zongwen Jin. Depositing organization: Shenzhen Institute of Advanced Technology (SIAT), Chinese Academy of Sciences. Publication: A Genetically Encoded Bioluminescent System for Fast and Highly Sensitive Detection of Antibodies with a Bright Green Fluorescent Protein. Deng M, Yuan J, Yang H, Wu X, Wei X, Du Y, Wong G, Tao Y, Liu G, Jin Z, Chu J. ACS Nano. 2021 Nov 2. doi: 10.1021/acsnano.1c05164. PubMed 34726889.
Backbone
  Vector backbone: pNCS
  Vector type: Bacterial Expression
Growth in bacteria
  Bacterial resistance: Ampicillin, 100 μg/mL
  Growth temperature: 30°C
  Growth strain: DH5alpha
  Copy number: High Copy
Gene/Insert
  Gene/Insert name: Clover4-LUMABS-HIV
  Species: Synthetic
  Cloning method: Unknown
Terms and licenses: Academic/Nonprofit Terms; Industry Terms: Not Available to Industry
How to cite: pNCS-Clover4-LUMABS-HIV was a gift from Jun Chu & Zongwen Jin (Addgene plasmid # 183485 ; http://n2t.net/addgene:183485 ; RRID:Addgene_183485)
