[The description below was written by a language model from this plasmid's Addgene catalogue record and pLannotate feature annotations shown in this document.]
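Description:
pNCS-Clover4-LUMABS-HIV is a 4,971 nt bacterial expression plasmid built on the pNCS backbone and designed to produce a synthetic, genetically encoded bioluminescent sensor for antibodies against HIV. It is propagated in E. coli as a high-copy plasmid through a ColE1/pUC-type origin and is selected with ampicillin via the β-lactamase (AmpR) gene and its own promoter. An f1 phage origin is also present, along with short lacZα and lacI fragments that appear to be backbone remnants rather than functional genes.

The annotated expression cassette begins with a T7 promoter and the phage T7 gene 10 ribosome binding site, and it ends at a T7 terminator. The open reading frame opens with a leader typical of this vector family: short matches to a His-containing composite tag, the T7 gene 10 leader peptide, an Xpress epitope with its enterokinase site, and a thrombin cleavage site, which together support detection, purification and tag removal. Downstream lies a fragment matching the yeast osmosensor SHO1, followed by a Clover-type green fluorescent protein (Clover4 according to the construct name), and then NanoLuc luciferase after an unannotated stretch of several hundred bases. A short match to a T7 gene 10B-derived solubility tag lies just before the terminator.

Pairing NanoLuc with a bright green fluorescent protein fits a BRET-style readout, in which antibody binding changes energy transfer from the luciferase to the fluorescent acceptor and so shifts the emission colour. The record does not annotate the HIV epitopes or linkers, which presumably lie in the unannotated regions, and it does not state the role of the SHO1-derived segment.
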