Features (pLannotate 1.2.2; 18 found; start..end, strand, type, name):
     20..38      +  promoter       T7 promoter: promoter for bacteriophage T7 RNA polymerase
    122..144     +  RBS            RBS: efficient ribosome binding site from bacteriophage T7 gene 10 (Olins and Rangwala, 1989)
    164..184     +  CDS            capTEV™ (fragment): composite tag for in vivo biotinylation, TEV protease cleavage, and 6xHis tagging
    185..217     +  CDS            T7 tag (gene 10 leader): leader peptide from bacteriophage T7 gene 10 promotes efficient translation in E. coli
    221..244     +  CDS            Xpress™ tag: Xpress™ epitope tag, including an enterokinase recognition and cleavage site
    263..279     +  CDS            capTEV™ (fragment): composite tag for in vivo biotinylation, TEV protease cleavage, and 6xHis tagging
    290..307     +  CDS            thrombin site: thrombin recognition and cleavage site
    320..529     +  CDS            SHO1 (fragment): SHO1_YEAST - Also known as SSU81. Experimental evidence at protein level: Swiss-Prot protein existence level 1. Plasma membrane osmosensor that activates the high osmolarity glycerol (HOG) MAPK signaling pathway in response to high osmolarity. Detects changes in external osmolarity and activates PBS2 through the stimulation of STE11 and targets PBS2 to the plasma membrane. PBS2 activation leads to changes in glycerol production that helps to balance the intracellular and external osmotic pressures. Activates also HOG1 in response to heat stress and mediates resistance to oxidative stress. Invo
    563..1279    +  CDS            Clover: bright green-yellow fluorescent protein derived from GFP (Lam et al., 2012)
   1736..2249    +  CDS            Nluc (fragment): NanoLuc® luciferase human codon-optimized
   2329..2378    +  CDS            SET1 (fragment): solubility-enhancement tag derived from T7 phage gene 10B
   2386..2433    +  terminator     T7 terminator: transcription terminator for bacteriophage T7 RNA polymerase
   2459..2525    +  CDS            lacZα (fragment): LacZα fragment of β-galactosidase; lacZ fragment
   2530..2958    +  rep_origin     f1 ori (sequence partly withheld): f1 bacteriophage origin of replication; arrow indicates direction of (+) strand synthesis
   3011..3115    +  promoter       AmpR promoter: bla
   3116..3976    +  CDS            AmpR: β-lactamase; bla; confers resistance to ampicillin, carbenicillin, and related antibiotics
   4147..4735    +  rep_origin     ori: high-copy-number ColE1/pMB1/pBR322/pUC origin of replication
   4918..4971    +  CDS            lacI (fragment): lac repressor; lacI; The lac repressor binds to the lac operator to inhibit transcription in E. coli. This inhibition can be relieved by adding lactose or isopropyl-β-D-thiogalactopyranoside (IPTG).
>Addgene plasmid #183485 | pNCS-Clover4-LUMABS-HIV | addgene full sequence | sequence record 368406 | Addgene NGS Result
GATCTCGATCCCGCGAAATTAATACGACTCACTATAGGGAGACCACAACGGTTTCCCTCTAGAATCACCG
AGTTTATTCTTGACACCTGATGCGATGAATGATATAATAGGAAAGTACTGTTTTGTTTAACTTTAAGAAG
GAGATATACATATGCGGGGTTCTCATCATCATCATCATCATGGTATGGCTAGCATGACTGGTGGACAGCA
AATGGGTCGGGATCTGTACGACGATGACGATAAGGATCCGATGGGCAGCAGCCATCATCATCATCATCAC
AGCAGCGGCCTGGTGCCGCGCGGCAGCCATATGGCTAGCGACGACAACTTTATATACAAGGCGAAGGCGC
TCTATCCCTATGATGCAGATGATGATGACGCATACGAAATCTCATTCGAACAAAATGAAATCCTTCAGGT
ATCAGACATTGAGGGGCGGTGGTGGAAAGCCCGCCGCGCCAATGGAGAGACAGGCATCATCCCGTCGAAT
TATGTTCAGTTGATTGACGGTCCTGAGGAAATGCATCGGGGCGGCTCGGGAGGCTCAGGCAGCCATGGAT
CCATGGTGAGCAAGGGCGAAGAGCTGTTCACCGGGGTGGTGCCCATCCTGGTCGAGCTGGACGGCGACGT
AAACGGCCACAAGTTCAGCGTCCGCGGCGAGGGCGAGGGCGATGCCACCAACGGCAAGCTGACCCTGAAG
TTCATCTGCACCACCGGCAAGCTGCCCGTGCCCTGGCCCACCCTCGTGACCACCTTCGGCTACGGCGTGG
CCTGCTTCGCCAGGTACCCCGACCACATGAAGCTGCACGACTTCTTCAAGGCCGCCATGCCCGAAGGCTA
CGTCCAGGAGCGCACCATCTCTTTCGAGGACGACGGTACCTACAAGACCCGCGCCGAGGTGAAGTTCGAG
GGCGACACCCTGGTGAACCGCATCGAGCTGAAGGGCATCGACTTCAAGGAGGACGGCAACATCCTGGGGC
ACAAGCTGGAGTACAACTTCAACAGCCACAACGTCTATATCATGGCCGACAAGGCCAAGAACGGCATCAA
GGCTAACTTCAAGATCTACCACAACGTTGAGGACGGCAGCGTGCAGGTGGCCGACCACTACCAGCAGAAC
ACCCCCATCGGCGACGGCCCCGTGCTGCTGCCCGACAACCACTACCTGAGCCATCAGTCCACCCTGAGCA
AAGACCCCAACGAGAAGCGCGATCACATGGTCCTGGTGGAGCGCGTGACCGCCGCCGGGATTACACATGG
CATGGACGAGCTGTACAAGGAATTCTCGGGCGGAGAGCTAGATCGCTGGGAAAAAATACGCCTTAGACCG
GGGGGTTCGGGTGGTTCAGGCGGCTCAGGAGGCTCCGGGGGTTCCGGAGGGAGCGGTGCTGAAGCCGCAG
CCAAGGAAGCAGCAGCTAAAGAGGCCGCTGCGAAGGAAGCTGCCGCAAAGGAGGCGGCGGCGAAAGAGGC
GGCAGCAAAAGCCGGATCTGGTGGCAGTGGTGGCTCCGGCGGGTCAGGTGGCAGCGGGGGATCAGGAGCT
GAGGCAGCCGCCAAAGAGGCTGCGGCCAAGGAGGCCGCCGCTAAAGAAGCCGCGGCAAAAGAGGCAGCGG
CAAAGGAAGCGGCTGCGAAAGCCGGAAGTGGTGGGTCGGGCGGCTCCGGTGGCTCTGGCGGCAGTGGCGG
TAGTGGCGGGGAATTAGATAGGTGGGAAAAGATCCGGTTACGCCCGGGAGGCAGCATGGTCTTCACACTC
GAAGATTTCGTTGGGGACTGGCGACAGACAGCCGGCTACAACCTGGACCAAGTCCTTGAACAGGGAGGTG
TGTCCAGTTTGTTTCAGAATCTCGGGGTGTCCGTAACTCCGATCCAAAGGATTGTCCTGAGCGGTGAAAA
TGGGCTGAAGATCGACATCCATGTCATCATCCCGTATGAAGGTCTGAGCGGCGACCAAATGGGCCAGATC
GAAAAAATTTTTAAGGTGGTGTACCCTGTGGATGATCATCACTTTAAGGTGATCCTGCACTATGGCACAC
TGGTAATCGACGGGGTTACGCCGAACATGATCGACTATTTCGGACGGCCGTATGAAGGCATCGCCGTGTT
CGACGGCAAAAAGATCACTGTAACAGGGACCCTGTGGAACGGCAACAAAATTATCGACGAGCGCCTGATC
AACCCCGACGGCTCCCTGCTGTTCCGAGTAACCATCAACGGAGTGACCGGCTGGCGGCTGTGCGAACGCA
TTCTGGCGTCTAGCGGTGGAGGATCTATTCGTTCAAAGCCGCTGCCACCCCTACCCGTGACCGGGTAATG
AATTCGAAGCTTGATCCGGCTGCTAACAAAGCCCGAAAGGAAGCTGAGTTGGCTGCTGCCACCGCTGAGC
AATAACTAGCATAACCCCTTGGGGCCTCTAAACGGGTCTTGAGGGGTTTTTTGCTGAAAGGAGGAACTAT
ATCCGGATCTGGCGTAATAGCGAAGAGGCCCGCACCGATCGCCCTTCCCAACAGTTGCGCAGCCTGAATG
GCGAATGGG
[124 nt withheld, positions 2530-2653]
C
[91 nt withheld, positions 2655-2745]
A
[49 nt withheld, positions 2747-2795]
CCTTTGACGTTGGAGTCCACGTTCTTT
[37 nt withheld, positions 2823-2859]
ACCCTATCTCGGTCTATTCTTTTGATTTATAAGGGATTTTGCCGATTTCGGCCTATTGGTTAAAAAATGA
GCTGATTTAACAAAAATTTAACGCGAATTTTAACAAAATATTAACGCTTACAATTTAGGTGGCACTTTTC
GGGGAAATGTGCGCGGAACCCCTATTTGTTTATTTTTCTAAATACATTCAAATATGTATCCGCTCATGAG
ACAATAACCCTGATAAATGCTTCAATAATATTGAAAAAGGAAGAGTATGAGTATTCAACATTTCCGTGTC
GCCCTTATTCCCTTTTTTGCGGCATTTTGCCTTCCTGTTTTTGCTCACCCAGAAACGCTGGTGAAAGTAA
AAGATGCTGAAGATCAGTTGGGTGCACGAGTGGGTTACATCGAACTGGATCTCAACAGCGGTAAGATCCT
TGAGAGTTTTCGCCCCGAAGAACGTTTTCCAATGATGAGCACTTTTAAAGTTCTGCTATGTGGCGCGGTA
TTATCCCGTATTGACGCCGGGCAAGAGCAACTCGGTCGCCGCATACACTATTCTCAGAATGACTTGGTTG
AGTACTCACCAGTCACAGAAAAGCATCTTACGGATGGCATGACAGTAAGAGAATTATGCAGTGCTGCCAT
AACCATGAGTGATAACACTGCGGCCAACTTACTTCTGACAACGATCGGAGGACCGAAGGAGCTAACCGCT
TTTTTGCACAACATGGGGGATCATGTAACTCGCCTTGATCGTTGGGAACCGGAGCTGAATGAAGCCATAC
CAAACGACGAGCGTGACACCACGATGCCTGTAGCAATGGCAACAACGTTGCGCAAACTATTAACTGGCGA
ACTACTTACTCTAGCTTCCCGGCAACAATTAATAGACTGGATGGAGGCGGATAAAGTTGCAGGACCACTT
CTGCGCTCGGCCCTTCCGGCTGGCTGGTTTATTGCTGATAAATCTGGAGCCGGTGAGCGTGGGTCTCGCG
GTATCATTGCAGCACTGGGGCCAGATGGTAAGCCCTCCCGTATCGTAGTTATCTACACGACGGGGAGTCA
GGCAACTATGGATGAACGAAATAGACAGATCGCTGAGATAGGTGCCTCACTGATTAAGCATTGGTAACTG
TCAGACCAAGTTTACTCATATATACTTTAGATTGATTTAAAACTTCATTTTTAATTTAAAAGGATCTAGG
TGAAGATCCTTTTTGATAATCTCATGACCAAAATCCCTTAACGTGAGTTTTCGTTCCACTGAGCGTCAGA
CCCCGTAGAAAAGATCAAAGGATCTTCTTGAGATCCTTTTTTTCTGCGCGTAATCTGCTGCTTGCAAACA
AAAAAACCACCGCTACCAGCGGTGGTTTGTTTGCCGGATCAAGAGCTACCAACTCTTTTTCCGAAGGTAA
CTGGCTTCAGCAGAGCGCAGATACCAAATACTGTTCTTCTAGTGTAGCCGTAGTTAGGCCACCACTTCAA
GAACTCTGTAGCACCGCCTACATACCTCGCTCTGCTAATCCTGTTACCAGTGGCTGCTGCCAGTGGCGAT
AAGTCGTGTCTTACCGGGTTGGACTCAAGACGATAGTTACCGGATAAGGCGCAGCGGTCGGGCTGAACGG
GGGGTTCGTGCACACAGCCCAGCTTGGAGCGAACGACCTACACCGAACTGAGATACCTACAGCGTGAGCT
ATGAGAAAGCGCCACGCTTCCCGAAGGGAGAAAGGCGGACAGGTATCCGGTAAGCGGCAGGGTCGGAACA
GGAGAGCGCACGAGGGAGCTTCCAGGGGGAAACGCCTGGTATCTTTATAGTCCTGTCGGGTTTCGCCACC
TCTGACTTGAGCGTCGATTTTTGTGATGCTCGTCAGGGGGGCGGAGCCTATGGAAAAACGCCAGCAACGC
GGCCTTTTTACGGTTCCTGGCCTTTTGCTGGCCTTTTGCTCACATGTTCTTTCCTGCGTTATCCCCTGAT
TCTGTGGATAACCGTATTACCGCCTTTGAGTGAGCTGATACCGCTCGCCGCAGCCGAACGACCGAGCGCA
GCGAGTCAGTGAGCGAGGAAGCGGAAGAGCGCCCAATACGCAAACCGCCTCTCCCCGCGCGTTGGCCGAT
TCATTAATGCAG
